Addgene plasmid #174866: p6XHis-T7(P266L)
Purpose: Expresses a T7 RNA Polymerase that produces long RNA transcripts in high yield and generates fewer abortive transcripts.
Depositing lab: Anna Pyle. Depositing organization: Yale University. Publication: Native Purification and Analysis of Long RNAs. Chillon I, Marcia M, Legiewicz M, Liu F, Somarowthu S, Pyle AM. Methods Enzymol. 2015;558:3-37. doi: 10.1016/bs.mie.2015.01.008. Epub 2015 Feb 27. PubMed 26068736.
Backbone
  Vector backbone: pBR322
  Backbone size w/o insert (bp): 2706
  Total vector size (bp): 5427
  Modifications to backbone: Upstream lac promoter and operator are added as well as RBS
  Vector type: Bacterial Expression
Growth in bacteria
  Bacterial resistance: Ampicillin, 100 μg/mL
  Growth temperature: 37°C
  Growth strain: DH5alpha
  Growth instructions: Use BL21(DE3) for protein expression
  Copy number: Unknown
Gene/Insert
  Gene/Insert name: T7 RNA polymerase
  Species: T7 bacteriophage
  Insert size (bp): 2721
  Mutation: P266L
  Promoter: lac promoter
  Tag / fusion protein: 6XHis-tag (N terminal on insert)
  Cloning method: Ligation Independent Cloning
  Sequencing primers: 5′ CAGGAAACAGCTATGACCATG; 3′ CGTTCTCGGAGCACTGTCCG
Terms and licenses: Academic/Nonprofit Terms; Industry Terms: Not Available to Industry
Depositor comments: An earlier reference about P266L : A mutation in T7 RNA polymerase that facilitates promoter clearance (PMID: 15831591)
How to cite: p6XHis-T7(P266L) was a gift from Anna Pyle (Addgene plasmid # 174866 ; http://n2t.net/addgene:174866 ; RRID:Addgene_174866)
