[The description below was written by a language model from this plasmid's Addgene catalogue record and pLannotate feature annotations shown in this document.]
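Description:
p6XHis-T7(P266L) is a bacterial expression plasmid of about 5.4 kb, built on a pBR322-derived backbone, for producing a His-tagged mutant of bacteriophage T7 RNA polymerase in E. coli. It replicates from a ColE1/pMB1-type origin and is selected with ampicillin through the bla (β-lactamase) gene and its native promoter. The annotation also picks up the tet promoter and a fragment of the tetracycline resistance gene, a remnant of pBR322 that is not expected to be functional. Only a short lacI fragment is present, so the plasmid does not appear to encode its own complete lac repressor. The record lists DH5alpha for propagation and BL21(DE3) for protein expression, and the copy number is recorded as unknown.

The expression cassette was created by adding a lac regulatory region to the backbone: a CAP binding site, the lac promoter and the lac operator, followed by a residual piece of a pUC-type polylinker and the efficient ribosome binding site from T7 gene 10. This arrangement allows repressor-controlled, IPTG-responsive transcription. The open reading frame begins with an N-terminal 6xHis tag (detected as a fragment of a composite tag) and a thrombin cleavage site. It continues into the T7 RNA polymerase coding sequence, which spans the numbering origin of the circular record. The polymerase carries the P266L substitution, which the depositor notes facilitates promoter clearance, so the enzyme releases fewer abortive transcripts and gives high yields of long RNA. The plasmid is therefore used to express and affinity-purify this polymerase for in vitro transcription of long RNAs.
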