Features (pLannotate 1.2.2; 14 found; start..end, strand, type, name):
    331..625     -  CDS            TcR (fragment): tetracycline efflux protein; tet; confers resistance to tetracycline
    673..701     -  promoter       tet promoter: E. coli promoter for tetracycline efflux protein gene
    814..918     +  promoter       AmpR promoter: bla
    919..1779    +  CDS            AmpR: β-lactamase; bla; confers resistance to ampicillin, carbenicillin, and related antibiotics
   1950..2538    +  rep_origin     ori: high-copy-number ColE1/pMB1/pBR322/pUC origin of replication
   2721..2813    +  CDS            lacI (fragment): lac repressor; lacI; The lac repressor binds to the lac operator to inhibit transcription in E. coli. This inhibition can be relieved by adding lactose or isopropyl-β-D-thiogalactopyranoside (IPTG).
   2826..2847    +  protein_bind   CAP binding site: CAP binding activates transcription in the presence of cAMP. E. coli catabolite activator protein
   2862..2892    +  promoter       lac promoter: promoter for the E. coli lac operon
   2900..2916    +  protein_bind   lac operator: The lac repressor binds to the lac operator to inhibit transcription in E. coli. This inhibition can be relieved by adding lactose or isopropyl-β-D-thiogalactopyranoside (IPTG). lac repressor encoded by lacI
   2953..2982    -  misc_feature   MCS (fragment): pUC18/19 multiple cloning site
   2989..3011    +  RBS            RBS: efficient ribosome binding site from bacteriophage T7 gene 10 (Olins and Rangwala, 1989)
   3030..3046    +  CDS            capTEV™ (fragment): composite tag for in vivo biotinylation, TEV protease cleavage, and 6xHis tagging
   3057..3074    +  CDS            thrombin site: thrombin recognition and cleavage site
   3087..307     +  CDS            RPOL_BPT7 (across the origin): Experimental evidence at protein level: Swiss-Prot protein existence level 1. Highly processive DNA-dependent RNA polymerase that catalyzes the transcription of class II and class III viral genes. Recognizes a specific promoter sequence and enters first into an 'abortive phase' where very short transcripts are synthesized and released before proceeding to the processive transcription of long RNA chains. Unwinds the double-stranded DNA to expose the coding strand for templating. Participates in the initiation of viral DNA replication presumably by making primers accessible to the DNA polymerase
>Addgene plasmid #174866 | p6XHis-T7(P266L) | addgene full sequence | sequence record 419578 | Addgene NGS Result
CTTTGTACACAGCCAAGACGGTAGCCACCTTCGTAAGACTGTAGTGTGGGCACACGAGAAGTACGGAATC
GAATCTTTTGCACTGATTCACGACTCCTTCGGTACCATTCCGGCTGACGCTGCGAACCTGTTCAAAGCAG
TGCGCGAAACTATGGTTGACACATATGAGTCTTGTGATGTACTGGCTGATTTCTACGACCAGTTCGCTGA
CCAGTTGCACGAGTCTCAATTGGACAAAATGCCAGCACTTCCGGCTAAAGGTAACTTGAACCTCCGTGAC
ATCTTAGAGTCGGACTTCGCGTTCGCGTAACGCCAAATCAATACGACTCCGGATCCACAGGACGGGTGTG
GTCGCCATGATCGCGTAGTCGATAGTGGCTCCAAGTAGCGAAGCGAGCAGGACTGGGCGGCGGCCAAAGC
GGTCGGACAGTGCTCCGAGAACGGGTGCGCATAGAAATTGCATCAACGCATATAGCGCTAGCAGCACGCC
ATAGTGACTGGCGATGCTGTCGGAATGGACGATATCCCGCAAGAGGCCCGGCAGTACCGGCATAACCAAG
CCTATGCCTACAGCATCCAGGGTGACGGTGCCGAGGATGACGATGAGCGCATTGTTAGATTTCATACACG
GTGCCTGACTGCGTTAGCAATTTAACTGTGATAAACTACCGCATTAAAGCTTATCGATGATAAGCTGTCA
AACATGAGAATTCTTGAAGACGAAAGGGCCTCGTGATACGCCTATTTTTATAGGTTAATGTCATGATAAT
AATGGTTTCTTAGACGTCAGGTGGCACTTTTCGGGGAAATGTGCGCGGAACCCCTATTTGTTTATTTTTC
TAAATACATTCAAATATGTATCCGCTCATGAGACAATAACCCTGATAAATGCTTCAATAATATTGAAAAA
GGAAGAGTATGAGTATTCAACATTTCCGTGTCGCCCTTATTCCCTTTTTTGCGGCATTTTGCCTTCCTGT
TTTTGCTCACCCAGAAACGCTGGTGAAAGTAAAAGATGCTGAAGATCAGTTGGGTGCACGAGTGGGTTAC
ATCGAACTGGATCTCAACAGCGGTAAGATCCTTGAGAGTTTTCGCCCCGAAGAACGTTTTCCAATGATGA
GCACTTTTAAAGTTCTGCTATGTGGCGCGGTATTATCCCGTATTGACGCCGGGCAAGAGCAACTCGGTCG
CCGCATACACTATTCTCAGAATGACTTGGTTGAGTACTCACCAGTCACAGAAAAGCATCTTACGGATGGC
ATGACAGTAAGAGAATTATGCAGTGCTGCCATAACCATGAGTGATAACACTGCGGCCAACTTACTTCTGA
CAACGATCGGAGGACCGAAGGAGCTAACCGCTTTTTTGCACAACATGGGGGATCATGTAACTCGCCTTGA
TCGTTGGGAACCGGAGCTGAATGAAGCCATACCAAACGACGAGCGTGACACCACGATGCCTGTAGCAATG
GCAACAACGTTGCGCAAACTATTAACTGGCGAACTACTTACTCTAGCTTCCCGGCAACAATTAATAGACT
GGATGGAGGCGGATAAAGTTGCAGGACCACTTCTGCGCTCGGCCCTTCCGGCTGGCTGGTTTATTGCTGA
TAAATCTGGAGCCGGTGAGCGTGGGTCTCGCGGTATCATTGCAGCACTGGGGCCAGATGGTAAGCCCTCC
CGTATCGTAGTTATCTACACGACGGGGAGTCAGGCAACTATGGATGAACGAAATAGACAGATCGCTGAGA
TAGGTGCCTCACTGATTAAGCATTGGTAACTGTCAGACCAAGTTTACTCATATATACTTTAGATTGATTT
AAAACTTCATTTTTAATTTAAAAGGATCTAGGTGAAGATCCTTTTTGATAATCTCATGACCAAAATCCCT
TAACGTGAGTTTTCGTTCCACTGAGCGTCAGACCCCGTAGAAAAGATCAAAGGATCTTCTTGAGATCCTT
TTTTTCTGTGCGTAATCTGCTGCTTGCAAACAAAAAAACCACCGCTACCAGCGGTGGTTTGTTTGCCGGA
TCAAGAGCTACCAACTCTTTTTCCGAAGGTAACTGGCTTCAGCAGAGCGCAGATACCAAATACTGTTCTT
CTAGTGTAGCCGTAGTTAGGCCACCACTTCAAGAACTCTGTAGCACCGCCTACATACCTCGCTCTGCTAA
TCCTGTTACCAGTGGCTGCTGCCAGTGGCGATAAGTCGTGTCTTACCGGGTTGGACTCAAGACGATAGTT
ACCGGATAAGGCGCAGCGGTCGGGCTGAACGGGGGGTTCGTGCACACAGCCCAGCTTGGAGCGAACGACC
TACACCGAACTGAGATACCTACAGCGTGAGCTATGAGAAAGCGCCACGCTTCCCGAAGGGAGAAAGGCGG
ACAGGTATCCGGTAAGCGGCAGGGTCGGAACAGGAGAGCGCACGAGGGAGCTTCCAGGGGGAAACGCCTG
GTATCTTTATAGTCCTGTCGGGTTTCGCCACCTCTGACTTGAGCGTCGATTTTTGTGATGCTCGTCAGGG
GGGCGGAGCCTATGGAAAAACGCCAGCAACGCGGCCTTTTTACGGTTCCTGGCCTTTTGCTGGCCTTTTG
CTCACATGTTCTTTCCTGCGTTATCCCCTGATTCTGTGGATAACCGTATTACCGCCTTTGAGTGAGCTGA
TACCGCTCGCCGCAGCCGAACGACCGAGCGCAGCGAGTCAGTGAGCGAGGAAGCGGAAGAGCGCCCAATA
CGCAAACCGCCTCTCCCCGCGCGTTGGCCGATTCATTAATGCAGCTGGCACGACAGGTTTCCCGACTGGA
AAGCGGGCAGTGAGCGCAACGCAATTAATGTGAGTTAGCTCACTCATTAGGCACCCCAGGCTTTACACTT
TATGCTTCCGGCTCGTATGTTGTGTGGAATTGTGAGCGGATAACAATTTCACACAGGAAACAGCTATGAC
CATGATTACGCCAAGCTTGCATGCCTGCAGGTCGACTCTAGAAATAATTTTGTTTAACTTTAAGAAGGAG
ATATACCATGGGCAGCAGCCATCATCATCATCATCACAGCAGCGGCCTGGTGCCGCGCGGCAGCCATATG
CTCGAGATGAACACGATTAACATCGCTAAGAACGACTTCTCTGACATCGAACTGGCTGCTATCCCGTTCA
ACACTCTGGCTGACCATTACGGTGAGCGTTTAGCTCGCGAACAGTTGGCCCTTGAGCATGAGTCTTACGA
GATGGGTGAAGCACGCTTCCGCAAGATGTTTGAGCGTCAACTTAAAGCTGGTGAGGTTGCGGATAACGCT
GCCGCCAAGCCTCTCATCACTACCCTACTCCCTAAGATGATTGCACGCATCAACGACTGGTTTGAGGAAG
TGAAAGCTAAGCGCGGCAAGCGCCCGACAGCCTTCCAGTTCCTGCAAGAAATCAAGCCGGAAGCCGTAGC
GTACATCACCATTAAGACCACTCTGGCTTGCCTAACCAGTGCTGACAATACAACCGTTCAGGCTGTAGCA
AGCGCAATCGGTCGGGCCATTGAGGACGAGGCTCGCTTCGGTCGTATCCGTGACCTTGAAGCTAAGCACT
TCAAGAAAAACGTTGAGGAACAACTCAACAAGCGCGTAGGGCACGTCTACAAGAAAGCATTTATGCAAGT
TGTCGAGGCTGACATGCTCTCTAAGGGTCTACTCGGTGGCGAGGCGTGGTCTTCGTGGCATAAGGAAGAC
TCTATTCATGTAGGAGTACGCTGCATCGAGATGCTCATTGAGTCAACCGGAATGGTTAGCTTACACCGCC
AAAATGCTGGCGTAGTAGGTCAAGACTCTGAGACTATCGAACTCGCACCTGAATACGCTGAGGCTATCGC
AACCCGTGCAGGTGCGCTGGCTGGCATCTCTCTGATGTTCCAACCTTGCGTAGTTCCTCCTAAGCCGTGG
ACTGGCATTACTGGTGGTGGCTATTGGGCTAACGGTCGTCGTCCTCTGGCGCTGGTGCGTACTCACAGTA
AGAAAGCACTGATGCGCTACGAAGACGTTTACATGCCTGAGGTGTACAAAGCGATTAACATTGCGCAAAA
CACCGCATGGAAAATCAACAAGAAAGTCCTAGCGGTCGCCAACGTAATCACCAAGTGGAAGCATTGTCCG
GTCGAGGACATCCCTGCGATTGAGCGTGAAGAACTCCCGATGAAACCGGAAGACATCGACATGAATCCTG
AGGCTCTCACCGCGTGGAAACGTGCTGCCGCTGCTGTGTACCGCAAGGACAAGGCTCGCAAGTCTCGCCG
TATCAGCCTTGAGTTCATGCTTGAGCAAGCCAATAAGTTTGCTAACCATAAGGCCATCTGGTTCCCTTAC
AACATGGACTGGCGCGGTCGTGTTTACGCTGTGTCAATGTTCAACCCGCAAGGTAACGATATGACCAAAG
GACTGCTTACGCTGGCGAAAGGTAAACCAATCGGTAAGGAAGGTTACTACTGGCTGAAAATCCACGGTGC
AAACTGTGCGGGTGTCGATAAGGTTCCGTTCCCTGAGCGCATCAAGTTCATTGAGGAAAACCACGAGAAC
ATCATGGCTTGCGCTAAGTCTCCACTGGAGAACACTTGGTGGGCTGAGCAAGATTCTCCGTTCTGCTTCC
TTGCGTTCTGCTTTGAGTACGCTGGGGTACAGCACCACGGCCTGAGCTATAACTGCTCCCTTCCGCTGGC
GTTTGACGGGTCTTGCTCTGGCATCCAGCACTTCTCCGCGATGCTCCGAGATGAGGTAGGTGGTCGCGCG
GTTAACTTGCTTCCTAGTGAAACCGTTCAGGACATCTACGGGATTGTTGCTAAGAAAGTCAACGAGATTC
TACAAGCAGACGCAATCAATGGGACCGATAACGAAGTAGTTACCGTGACCGATGAGAACACTGGTGAAAT
CTCTGAGAAAGTCAAGCTGGGCACTAAGGCACTGGCTGGTCAATGGCTGGCTTACGGTGTTACTCGCAGT
GTGACTAAGCGTTCAGTCATGACGCTGGCTTACGGGTCCAAAGAGTTCGGCTTCCGTCAACAAGTGCTGG
AAGATACCATTCAGCCAGCTATTGATTCCGGCAAGGGTCTGATGTTCACTCAGCCGAATCAGGCTGCTGG
ATACATGGCTAAGCTGATTTGGGAATCTGTGAGCGTGACGGTGGTAGCTGCGGTTGAAGCAATGAACTGG
CTTAAGTCTGCTGCTAAGCTGCTGGCTGCTGAGGTCAAAGATAAGAAGACTGGAGAGATTCTTCGCAAGC
GTTGCGCTGTGCATTGGGTAACTCCTGATGGTTTCCCTGTGTGGCAGGAATACAAGAAGCCTATTCAGAC
GCGCTTGAACCTGATGTTCCTCGGTCAGTTCCGCTTACAGCCTACCATTAACACCAACAAAGATAGCGAG
ATTGATGCACACAAACAGGAGTCTGGTATCGCTCCTAA
